>Addgene plasmid #87372 | pCG-A-xynA(SP)-B | addgene full sequence | sequence record 183392 | Addgene NGS Result
AAAGGCCAGCAAAAGGCCAGGAACCGTAAAAAGGCCGCGTTGCTGGCGTTTTTCCATAGGCTCCGCCCCC
CTGACGAGCATCACAAAAATCGACGCTCAAGTCAGAGGTGGCGAAACCCGACAGGACTATAAAGATACCA
GGCGTTTCCCCCTGGAAGCTCCCTCGTGCGCTCTCCTGTTCCGACCCTGCCGCTTACCGGATACCTGTCC
GCCTTTCTCCCTTCGGGAAGCGTGGCGCTTTCTCATAGCTCACGCTGTAGGTATCTCAGTTCGGTGTAGG
TCGTTCGCTCCAAGCTGGGCTGTGTGCACGAACCCCCCGTTCAGCCCGACCGCTGCGCCTTATCCGGTAA
CTATCGTCTTGAGTCCAACCCGGTAAGACACGACTTATCGCCACTGGCAGCAGCCACTGGTAACAGGATT
AGCAGAGCGAGGTATGTAGGCGGTGCTACAGAGTTCTTGAAGTGGTGGCCTAACTACGGCTACACTAGAA
GAACAGTATTTGGTATCTGCGCTCTGCTGAAGCCAGTTACCTTCGGAAAAAGAGTTGGTAGCTCTTGATC
CGGCAAACAAACCACCGCTGGTAGCGGTGGTTTTTTTGTTTGCAAGCAGCAGATTACGCGCAGAAAAAAA
GGATCTCAAGAAGATCCTTTGATCTTTTCTACGGGGTCTGACGCTCAGTGGAACGAAAACTCACGTTAAG
GGATTTTGGTCATGATTGATCGGGCACGTAAGAGGTTCCAACTTTCACCATAATGAAATAAGATCACTAC
CGGGCGTATTTTTTGAGTTATCGAGATTTTCAGGAGCTAAGGAAGCTAAAATGGAGAAAAAAATCACTGG
ATATACCACCGTTGATATATCCCAATGGCATCGTAAAGAACATTTTGAGGCATTTCAGTCAGTTGCTCAA
TGTACCTATAACCAGACCGTTCAGCTGGATATTACGGCCTTTTTAAAGACCGTAAAGAAAAATAAGCACA
AGTTTTATCCGGCCTTTATTCACATTCTTGCCCGCCTGATGAATGCTCATCCGGAATTTCGTATGGCAAT
GAAAGACGGTGAGCTGGTGATATGGGATAGTGTTCACCCTTGTTACACCGTTTTCCATGAGCAAACTGAA
ACGTTTTCATCGCTCTGGAGTGAATACCACGACGATTTCCGGCAGTTTCTACACATATATTCGCAAGATG
TGGCGTGTTACGGTGAAAACCTGGCCTATTTCCCTAAAGGGTTTATTGAGAATATGTTTTTCGTTTCAGC
CAATCCCTGGGTGAGTTTCACCAGTTTTGATTTAAACGTGGCCAATATGGACAACTTCTTCGCCCCCGTT
TTCACCATGGGCAAATATTATACGCAAGGCGACAAGGTGCTGATGCCGCTGGCGATTCAGGTTCATCATG
CCGTTTGTGATGGCTTCCATGTCGGCAGAATGCTTAATGAATTACAACAGTACTGCGATGAGTGGCAGGG
CGGGGCGTAATTTGATATCGAGCTCGCTTGGACTCCTGTTGATAGATCCAGTAATGACCTCAGAACTCCA
TCTGGATTTGTTCAGAACGCTCGGTTGCCGCCGGGCGTTTTTTATTGGTCTGGTCGGTCTCGGCTTCCTG
CAGAGGCGGTTGCCGAAAACAAGCTAATACTCATTAAAGCTGCCGATAATCCAACTAAGAAATTCTTTTT
AAACTTAAACATATCCTGAGACCCCGACTACGGTTATCCACAGAATCAGGGGATAACGCAGGAAAGAACA
TGTGAGCA
Features (pLannotate 1.2.2; 6 found; start..end, strand, type, name):
     51..639     -  rep_origin     ori: high-copy-number ColE1/pMB1/pBR322/pUC origin of replication
    723..820     +  promoter       cat promoter: promoter of the E. coli cat gene encoding chloramphenicol acetyltransferase
    821..1477    +  CDS            cat: CAT_ECOLX - Experimental evidence at protein level: Swiss-Prot protein existence level 1. This enzyme is an effector of chloramphenicol resistance in bacteria. From Escherichia coli. This protein is used as a marker in many commonly used cloning vectors, such as pACYC184.
   1551..1585    +  terminator     lambda t0 terminator: minimal transcription terminator from phage lambda (Scholtissek and Grosse, 1987)
   1597..1692    -  CDS            xlnA (fragment): XYNA_BACCI - Experimental evidence at protein level: Swiss-Prot protein existence level 1. From Bacillus circulans.
   1709..1758    -  rep_origin     RSF ori (fragment): Plasmids containing the RSF 1030 origin of replication can be propagated in E. coli cells that contain additional plasmids with compatible origins.
