[The description below was written by a language model from this plasmid's Addgene catalogue record and pLannotate feature annotations shown in this document.]
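Description:
pCG-A-xynA(SP)-B is a small synthetic-biology part vector built on the pYTK001 entry backbone. It stores a single open-reading-frame part for hierarchical, overhang-directed DNA assembly. It is maintained in E. coli as a high-copy plasmid through a ColE1/pUC-type origin and selected with chloramphenicol. Resistance comes from the cat gene encoding chloramphenicol acetyltransferase, driven by its native promoter and followed by a minimal lambda t0 terminator. The sequenced record is about 1.76 kb, shorter than the listed size of the empty backbone. This would fit replacement of a backbone stuffer by the much smaller part, although the record does not say so. A short annotation near the end of the record labelled as an RSF origin fragment is only a partial match, so it is unlikely to represent a second functional replicon.

The payload is the signal peptide of XynA, the secreted xylanase of Bacillus subtilis. The automated annotation detects it as a roughly 96 bp fragment of xlnA and matches it to the closely related Bacillus circulans homologue, whereas the catalogue entry gives B. subtilis as the source. The part has no promoter, ribosome binding site or terminator of its own. It is flanked by defined 4 bp overhangs, the "A" and "B" junctions in the name, which assign it to the signal peptide position of a multi-part ORF assembly. The restriction sites that release it are not annotated in the feature table.

Joined in frame upstream of other coding parts, the XynA leader directs the resulting fusion protein for export from the cell. The associated work used this approach to secrete proteins from B. subtilis that self-assemble into functional conjugates outside the cell.
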