Addgene plasmid #87372: pCG-A-xynA(SP)-B
Purpose: An ORF part-containing vector harbouring the signal peptide from XynA with 4 bp overhangs specific for the ‘signal peptide’ position within an ORF assembly
Depositing lab: Tom Ellis. Depositing organization: Imperial College London. Publication: Extracellular Self-Assembly of Functional and Tunable Protein Conjugates from Bacillus subtilis. Gilbert C, Howarth M, Harwood CR, Ellis T. ACS Synth Biol. 2017 Mar 7. doi: 10.1021/acssynbio.6b00292. PubMed 28230977.
Backbone
  Vector backbone: pYTK001
  Backbone size w/o insert (bp): 2676
  Vector type: Synthetic Biology
Growth in bacteria
  Bacterial resistance: Chloramphenicol, 25 μg/mL
  Growth temperature: 37°C
  Growth strain: DH5alpha
  Copy number: High Copy
Gene/Insert
  Gene/Insert name: XynA signal peptide
  Species: Bacillus subtilis
Terms and licenses: Academic/Nonprofit Terms; Industry Terms: Not Available to Industry
How to cite: pCG-A-xynA(SP)-B was a gift from Tom Ellis (Addgene plasmid # 87372 ; http://n2t.net/addgene:87372 ; RRID:Addgene_87372)
